>Addgene plasmid #81324 | pDONR223_OR2T33_p.W49L | addgene full sequence | sequence record 168455 | Addgene NGS Result
GGCAGTTCCCTACTCTCGCGTTAACGCTAGCATGGATGTTTTCCCAGTCACGACGTTGTAAAACGACGGC
CAGTCTTAAGCTCGGGCCCCAAATAATGATTTTATTTTGACTGATAGTGACCTGTTCGTTGCAACAAATT
GATGAGCAATGCTTTTTTATAATGCCAACTTTGTACAAAAAAGTTGGCACCATGGAGATGAGAAATACTA
CCCCAGATTTTATTCTCCTAGGACTCTTTAACCACACCAGAGCCCACCAAGTCCTCTTCATGATGGTTCT
GAGTATCGTTTTGACCTCCCTGTTTGGCAATTCCCTCATGATTCTCCTGATTCACTTGGACCACCGGCTC
CACACGCCCATGTACTTCCTCCTGAGCCAACTTTCCCTCATGGACATGATGCTGGTTTCCACCACTGTGC
CCAAAATGGCGGCTGACTACTTGACCGGAAGTAAGGCCATCTCCCGCGCTGGCTGTGGTGTGCAGATCTT
CTTCCTCCCCACACTGGGTGGTGGAGAGTGCTTCCTCTTAGCAGCCATGGCCTATGACCGCTATGCGGCT
GTCTGCCACCCACTCCGATATCCCACTCTCATGAGCTGGCAGCTGTGCCTGAGGATGACCATGTCGTGTT
GGCTCCTGGGTGCAGCTGACGGGCTCCTGCAGGCTGTTGTTACCCTGAGCTTCCCATATTGTGGTGCACA
CGAGATCGATCACTTCTTCTGCGAGACCCCCGTGCTGGTGCGTTTGGCTTGTGCTGACACTTCAGTCTTC
GAAAACGCCATGTACATCTGCTGTGTGTTAATGCTCCTGGTCCCCTTTTCCCTCATCCTGTCCTCCTATG
GTCTCATCCTCGCTGCTGTTCTGCACATGCGCTCTACAGAAGCCCGCAAGAAGGCCTTTGCCACCTGCTC
TTCACATGTGGCTGTGGTGGGACTCTTTTATGGAGCTGCCATTTTTACCTATATGAGACCCAAATCCCAT
AGGTCCACTAACCATGACAAGGTTGTGTCAGCCTTCTATACTATGTTCACCCCTTTACTAAACCCCCTCA
TCTACAGTGTGAAGAACAGTGAGGTGAAGGGAGCCCTGAAACGGTGGCTGGGGACGTGTGTAAACATAAA
ACACCAGCAAAATGAGGCCCACAGGTCAAGATTGCCAACTTTCTTGTACAAAGTTGGCATTATAAGAAAG
CATTGCTTATCAATTTGTTGCAACGAACAGGTCACTATCAGTCAAAATAAAATCATTATTTGCCATCCAG
CTGATATCCCCTATAGTGAGTCGTATTACATGGTCATAGCTGTTTCCTGGCAGCTCTGGCCCGTGTCTCA
AAATCTCTGATGTTACATTGCACAAGATAAAAATATATCATCATGCCTCCTCTAGACCAGCCAGGACAGA
AATGCCTCGACTTCGCTGCTACCCAAGGTTGCCGGGTGACGCACACCGTGGAAACGGATGAAGGCACGAA
CCCAGTGGACATAAGCCTGTTCGGTTCGTAAGCTGTAATGCAAGTAGCGTATGCGCTCACGCAACTGGTC
CAGAACCTTGACCGAACGCAGCGGTGGTAACGGCGCAGTGGCGGTTTTCATGGCTTGTTATGACTGTTTT
TTTGGGGTACAGTCTATGCCTCGGGCATCCAAGCAGCAAGCGCGTTACGCCGTGGGTCGATGTTTGATGT
TATGGAGCAGCAACGATGTTACGCAGCAGGGCAGTCGCCCTAAAACAAAGTTAAACATTATGAGGGAAGC
GGTGATCGCCGAAGTATCGACTCAACTATCAGAGGTAGTTGGCGTCATCGAGCGCCATCTCGAACCGACG
TTGCTGGCCGTACATTTGTACGGCTCCGCAGTGGATGGCGGCCTGAAGCCACACAGTGATATTGATTTGC
TGGTTACGGTGACCGTAAGGCTTGATGAAACAACGCGGCGAGCTTTGATCAACGACCTTTTGGAAACTTC
GGCTTCCCCTGGAGAGAGCGAGATTCTCCGCGCTGTAGAAGTCACCATTGTTGTGCACGACGACATCATT
CCGTGGCGTTATCCAGCTAAGCGCGAACTGCAATTTGGAGAATGGCAGCGCAATGACATTCTTGCAGGTA
TCTTCGAGCCAGCCACGATCGACATTGATCTGGCTATCTTGCTGACAAAAGCAAGAGAACATAGCGTTGC
CTTGGTAGGTCCAGCGGCGGAGGAACTCTTTGATCCGGTTCCTGAACAGGATCTATTTGAGGCGCTAAAT
GAAACCTTAACGCTATGGAACTCGCCGCCCGACTGGGCTGGCGATGAGCGAAATGTAGTGCTTACGTTGT
CCCGCATTTGGTACAGCGCAGTAACCGGCAAAATCGCGCCGAAGGATGTCGCTGCCGACTGGGCAATGGA
GCGCCTGCCGGCCCAGTATCAGCCCGTCATACTTGAAGCTAGACAGGCTTATCTTGGACAAGAAGAAGAT
CGCTTGGCCTCGCGCGCAGATCAGTTGGAAGAATTTGTCCACTACGTGAAAGGCGAGATCACCAAGGTAG
TCGGCAAATAACCCTCGAGCCACCCATGACCAAAATCCCTTAACGTGAGTTACGCGTCGTTCCACTGAGC
GTCAGACCCCGTAGAAAAGATCAAAGGATCTTCTTGAGATCCTTTTTTTCTGCGCGTAATCTGCTGCTTG
CAAACAAAAAAACCACCGCTACCAGCGGTGGTTTGTTTGCCGGATCAAGAGCTACCAACTCTTTTTCCGA
AGGTAACTGGCTTCAGCAGAGCGCAGATACCAAATACTGTTCTTCTAGTGTAGCCGTAGTTAGGCCACCA
CTTCAAGAACTCTGTAGCACCGCCTACATACCTCGCTCTGCTAATCCTGTTACCAGTGGCTGCTGCCAGT
GGCGATAAGTCGTGTCTTACCGGGTTGGACTCAAGACGATAGTTACCGGATAAGGCGCAGCGGTCGGGCT
GAACGGGGGGTTCGTGCACACAGCCCAGCTTGGAGCGAACGACCTACACCGAACTGAGATACCTACAGCG
TGAGCTATGAGAAAGCGCCACGCTTCCCGAAGGGAGAAAGGCGGACAGGTATCCGGTAAGCGGCAGGGTC
GGAACAGGAGAGCGCACGAGGGAGCTTCCAGGGGGAAACGCCTGGTATCTTTATAGTCCTGTCGGGTTTC
GCCACCTCTGACTTGAGCGTCGATTTTTGTGATGCTCGTCAGGGGGGCGGAGCCTATGGAAAAACGCCAG
CAACGCGGCCTTTTTACGGTTCCTGGCCTTTTGCTGGCCTTTTGCTCACATGTTCTTTCCTGCGTTATCC
CCTGATTCTGTGGATAACCGTATTACCGCCTTTGAGTGAGCTGATACCGCTCGCCGCAGCCGAACGACCG
AGCGCAGCGAGTCAGTGAGCGAGGAAGCGGAAGAGCGCCCAATACGCAAACCGCCTCTCCCCGCGCGTTG
GCCGATTCATTAATGCAGCTGGCACGACAGGTTTCCCGACTGGAAAGCGGGCAGTGAGCGCAACGCAATT
AATACGCGTACCGCTAGCCAGGAAGAGTTTGTAGAAACGCAAAAAGGCCATCCGTCAGGATGGCCTTCTG
CTTAGTTTGATGCCTGGCAGTTTATGGCGGGCGTCCTGCCCGCCACCCTCCGGGCCGTTGCTTCACAACG
TTCAAATCCGCTCCCGGCGGATTTGTCCTACTCAGGAGAGCGTTCACCGACAAACAACAGATAAAACGAA
AGGCCCAGTCTTCCGACTGAGCCTTTCGTTTTATTTGATGCCT
Features (pLannotate 1.2.2; 12 found; start..end, strand, type, name):
     38..74      -  CDS            lacZα (fragment): LacZα fragment of β-galactosidase; lacZ fragment
     91..186     +  protein_bind   attL3: mutant version of attL; recombination site for the Gateway® LR reaction LR Clonase™
    219..1109    +  CDS            Olfr56 (fragment): OLF56_MOUSE - Also known as Mor276-1 From Mus musculus (Mouse).
   1156..1251    -  protein_bind   attL3: mutant version of attL; recombination site for the Gateway® LR reaction LR Clonase™
   1270..1288    -  promoter       T7 promoter: promoter for bacteriophage T7 RNA polymerase
   1478..1501    +  promoter       Pc promoter (fragment): intI1 (promoter lies within the coding sequence); class 1 integron promoter
   1677..1733    +  CDS            GmR (fragment): gentamycin acetyltransferase; aacC1; confers resistance to gentamycin
   1740..2531    +  CDS            SmR: aminoglycoside adenylyltransferase (Murphy, 1985); aadA; confers resistance to spectinomycin and streptomycin
   2624..3212    +  rep_origin     ori: high-copy-number ColE1/pMB1/pBR322/pUC origin of replication
   3395..3487    +  CDS            lacI (fragment): lac repressor; lacI; The lac repressor binds to the lac operator to inhibit transcription in E. coli. This inhibition can be relieved by adding lactose or isopropyl-β-D-thiogalactopyranoside (IPTG).
   3542..3569    -  terminator     rrnB T2 terminator: transcription terminator T2 from the E. coli rrnB gene
   3701..3744    +  terminator     rrnB T1 terminator: Escherichia coli rrnB; transcription terminator T1 from the E. coli rrnB gene
