[The description below was written by a language model from this plasmid's Addgene catalogue record and pLannotate feature annotations shown in this document.]
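Description:
pDONR223_OR2T33_p.W49L is a Gateway entry clone built on the Invitrogen pDONR223 backbone and belongs to the Target Accelerator Plasmid Collection, a set of cancer-associated variant alleles made for systematic functional testing. It is a high-copy bacterial plasmid of about 3.75 kb, replicating from a ColE1/pUC-type origin and selected with spectinomycin through the aadA (SmR) aminoglycoside adenylyltransferase gene. This gene appears to be expressed from a partial class 1 integron Pc promoter lying upstream. rrnB T1 and T2 terminators sit in the backbone, where they typically insulate the cloning region from read-through transcription. The short lacZα, lacI and gentamicin-resistance fragments in the annotation are non-functional remnants.

The insert is the human olfactory receptor gene OR2T33 carrying the W49L missense substitution. The automated annotation labels this roughly 0.9 kb open reading frame as a fragment of mouse Olfr56, which most likely reflects homology matching to a related receptor rather than the actual origin of the insert. Two attL sites flank the ORF. The software calls both attL3, but they serve as the recombination sites that let LR Clonase transfer the ORF into any compatible destination vector. The plasmid has no promoter driving the insert, so it is a shuttle and storage clone rather than an expression construct. A T7 promoter lies just outside one attL site, and M13 primer sites are used for sequencing. The clone is in the "open" configuration, with no stop codon immediately after the coding sequence, so C-terminal tags supplied by a destination vector can be fused in frame. Its typical use is to generate expression constructs for comparing the variant with wild-type OR2T33 in functional assays.
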