Addgene plasmid #81324: pDONR223_OR2T33_p.W49L
Purpose: Gateway Donor vector containing OR2T33 , part of the Target Accelerator Plasmid Collection.
Depositing lab: Jesse Boehm & William Hahn & David Root. Depositing organization: Broad Institute. Publication: Systematic Functional Interrogation of Rare Cancer Variants Identifies Oncogenic Alleles. Kim E, Ilic N, Shrestha Y, Zou L, Kamburov A, Zhu C, Yang X, Lubonja R, Tran N, Nguyen C, Lawrence MS, Piccioni F, Bagul M, Doench JG, Chouinard CR, Wu X, Hogstrom L, Natoli T, Tamayo P, Horn H, Corsello SM, Lage K, Root DE, Subramanian A, Golub TR, Getz G, Boehm JS, Hahn WC. Cancer Discov. 2016 Jul;6(7):714-26. doi: 10.1158/2159-8290.CD-16-0160. Epub 2016 May 4. PubMed 27147599.
Backbone
  Vector backbone: pDONR223
  Backbone manufacturer: Invitrogen
  Backbone size w/o insert (bp): 2790
  Vector type: Gateway Entry vector
Growth in bacteria
  Bacterial resistance: Spectinomycin, 50 μg/mL
  Growth temperature: 37°C
  Growth strain: DH5alpha
  Copy number: High Copy
Gene/Insert
  Gene/Insert name: OR2T33
  Species: H. sapiens (human)
  Mutation: W49L
  GenBank ID: NM_001004695.1
  Entrez Gene: OR2T33 (a.k.a. OR1-56)
  Promoter: None
  Cloning method: Gateway Cloning
  Sequencing primers: 5′ M13pUC-fwd; 3′ M13-Rev
Terms and licenses: Academic/Nonprofit Terms; Industry Terms: Not Available to Industry
Depositor comments: Open state: NO stop codon immediately follows insert
How to cite: pDONR223_OR2T33_p.W49L was a gift from Jesse Boehm & William Hahn & David Root (Addgene plasmid # 81324 ; http://n2t.net/addgene:81324 ; RRID:Addgene_81324)
