>Addgene plasmid #81324 | pDONR223_OR2T33_p.W49L | depositor partial sequence | sequence record 154643 | Insert sequence
ATGGAGATGAGAAATACTACCCCAGATTTTATTCTCCTAGGACTCTTTAACCACACCAGAGCCCACCAAG
TCCTCTTCATGATGGTTCTGAGTATCGTTTTGACCTCCCTGTTTGGCAATTCCCTCATGATTCTCCTGAT
TCACTTGGACCACCGGCTCCACACGCCCATGTACTTCCTCCTGAGCCAACTTTCCCTCATGGACATGATG
CTGGTTTCCACCACTGTGCCCAAAATGGCGGCTGACTACTTGACCGGAAGTAAGGCCATCTCCCGCGCTG
GCTGTGGTGTGCAGATCTTCTTCCTCCCCACACTGGGTGGTGGAGAGTGCTTCCTCTTAGCAGCCATGGC
CTATGACCGCTATGCGGCTGTCTGCCACCCACTCCGATATCCCACTCTCATGAGCTGGCAGCTGTGCCTG
AGGATGACCATGTCGTGTTGGCTCCTGGGTGCAGCTGACGGGCTCCTGCAGGCTGTTGTTACCCTGAGCT
TCCCATATTGTGGTGCACACGAGATCGATCACTTCTTCTGCGAGACCCCCGTGCTGGTGCGTTTGGCTTG
TGCTGACACTTCAGTCTTCGAAAACGCCATGTACATCTGCTGTGTGTTAATGCTCCTGGTCCCCTTTTCC
CTCATCCTGTCCTCCTATGGTCTCATCCTCGCTGCTGTTCTGCACATGCGCTCTACAGAAGCCCGCAAGA
AGGCCTTTGCCACCTGCTCTTCACATGTGGCTGTGGTGGGACTCTTTTATGGAGCTGCCATTTTTACCTA
TATGAGACCCAAATCCCATAGGTCCACTAACCATGACAAGGTTGTGTCAGCCTTCTATACTATGTTCACC
CCTTTACTAAACCCCCTCATCTACAGTGTGAAGAACAGTGAGGTGAAGGGAGCCCTGAAACGGTGGCTGG
GGACGTGTGTAAACATAAAACACCAGCAAAATGAGGCCCACAGGTCAAGA
